>Addgene plasmid #231735 | pLIB-FLAG(N)-CDK12deltaCTD(1-1082) | addgene full sequence | sequence record 463596 | Addgene NGS Result
TTGCCAGGTTACGCGGCTGGTCTATGCGGTGTGAAATACCGCACAGATGCGTAAGGAGAAAATACCGCAT
CAGGCGCTCTTCCGCTTCCTCGCTCACTGACTCGCTGCGCTCGGTCGTTCGGCTGCGGCGAGCGGTATCA
GCTCACTCAAAGGCGGTAATACGGTTATCCACAGAATCAGGGGATAACGCAGGAAAGAACATGTGAGCAA
AAGGCCAGCAAAAGGCCAGGAACCGTAAAAAGGCCGCGTTGCTGGCGTTTTTCCATAGGCTCCGCCCCCC
TGACGAGCATCACAAAAATCGACGCTCAAGTCAGAGGTGGCGAAACCCGACAGGACTATAAAGATACCAG
GCGTTTCCCCCTGGAAGCTCCCTCGTGCGCTCTCCTGTTCCGACCCTGCCGCTTACCGGATACCTGTCCG
CCTTTCTCCCTTCGGGAAGCGTGGCGCTTTCTCATAGCTCACGCTGTAGGTATCTCAGTTCGGTGTAGGT
CGTTCGCTCCAAGCTGGGCTGTGTGCACGAACCCCCCGTTCAGCCCGACCGCTGCGCCTTATCCGGTAAC
TATCGTCTTGAGTCCAACCCGGTAAGACACGACTTATCGCCACTGGCAGCAGCCACTGGTAACAGGATTA
GCAGAGCGAGGTATGTAGGCGGTGCTACAGAGTTCTTGAAGTGGTGGCCTAACTACGGCTACACTAGAAG
AATAGTATTTGGTATCTGCGCTCTGCTGAAGCCAGTTACCTTCGGAAAAAGAGTTGGTAGCTCTTGATCC
GGCAAACAAACCACCGCTGGTAGCGGTGGTTTTTTTGTTTGCAAGCAGCAGATTACGCGCAGAAAAAAAG
GATCTCAAGAAGATCCTTTGATCTTTTCTACGGGGTCTGACGCTCAGTGGAACGAAAACTCACGTTAAGG
GATTTTGGTCATGAGATTATCAAAAAGGATCTTCACCTAGATCCTTTTAAATTAAAAATGAAGTTTTAAA
TCAATCTAAAGTATATATGAGTAAACTTGGTCTGACAGTTACCAATGCTTAATCAGTGAGGCACCTATCT
CAGCGATCTGTCTATTTCGTTCATCCATAGTTGCCTGACTCCCCGTCGTGTAGATAACTACGATACGGGA
GGGCTTACCATCTGGCCCCAGTGCTGCAATGATACCGCGAGACCCACGCTCACCGGCTCCAGATTTATCA
GCAATAAACCAGCCAGCCGGAAGGGCCGAGCGCAGAAGTGGTCCTGCAACTTTATCCGCCTCCATCCAGT
CTATTAATTGTTGCCGGGAAGCTAGAGTAAGTAGTTCGCCAGTTAATAGTTTGCGCAACGTTGTTGCCAT
TGCTACAGGCATCGTGGTGTCACGCTCGTCGTTTGGTATGGCTTCATTCAGCTCCGGTTCCCAACGATCA
AGGCGAGTTACATGATCCCCCATGTTGTGCAAAAAAGCGGTTAGCTCCTTCGGTCCTCCGATCGTTGTCA
GAAGTAAGTTGGCCGCAGTGTTATCACTCATGGTTATGGCAGCACTGCATAATTCTCTTACTGTCATGCC
ATCCGTAAGATGCTTTTCTGTGACTGGTGAGTACTCAACCAAGTCATTCTGAGAATAGTGTATGCGGCGA
CCGAGTTGCTCTTGCCCGGCGTCAATACGGGATAATACCGCGCCACATAGCAGAACTTTAAAAGTGCTCA
TCATTGGAAAACGTTCTTCGGGGCGAAAACTCTCAAGGATCTTACCGCTGTTGAGATCCAGTTCGATGTA
ACCCACTCGTGCACCCAACTGATCTTCAGCATCTTTTACTTTCACCAGCGTTTCTGGGTGAGCAAAAACA
GGAAGGCAAAATGCCGCAAAAAAGGGAATAAGGGCGACACGGAAATGTTGAATACTCATACTCTTCCTTT
TTCAATATTATTGAAGCATTTATCAGGGTTATTGTCTCATGAGCGGATACATATTTGAATGTATTTAGAA
AAATAAACAAATAGGGGTTCCGCGCACATTTCCCCGAAAAGTGCCACCTAAATTGTAAGCGTTAATATTT
TGTTAAAATTCGCGTTAAATTTTTGTTAAATCAGCTCATTTTTTAACCAATAGGCCGAAATCGGCAAAAT
CCCTTATAAATCAAAAGAATAGACCGAGATAGGGT
[37 nt withheld, positions 2136-2172]
AAGAACGTGGACTCCAACGTCAAAGG
[49 nt withheld, positions 2199-2247]
T
[91 nt withheld, positions 2249-2339]
G
[124 nt withheld, positions 2341-2464]
CCCATTCGCCATTCAGGCTGCAAATAAGCGTTGATATTCAGTCAATTACAAACATTAATAACGAAGAGAT
GACAGAAAAATTTTCATTCTGTGACAGAGAAAAAGTAGCCGAAGATGACGGTTTGTCACATGGAGTTGGC
AGGATGTTTGATTAAAAACATAACAGGAAGAAAAATGCCCCGCTGTGGGCGGACAAAATAGTTGGGAACT
GGGAGGGGTGGAAATGGAGTTTTTAAGGATTATTTAGGGAAGAGTGACAAAATAGATGGGAACTGGGTGT
AGCGTCGTAAGCTAATACGAAAATTAAAAATGACAAAATAGTTTGGAACTAGATTTCACTTATCTGGTTC
GGATCTCCTAGGGGTTATGATAGTTATTGCTCAGCGGTGGCAGCAGCCAACTCAGCTTCCTTTCGGGCTT
TGTTAGCAGCCGGATCTTCTAGGCTCAAGCAGTGATCAGATCCAGACATGATAAGATACATTGATGAGTT
TGGACAAACCACAACTAGAATGCAGTGAAAAAAATGCTTTATTTGTGAAATTTGTGATGCTATTGCTTTA
TTTGTAACCATTATAAGCTGCAATAAACAAGTTAACAACAACAATTGCATTCATTTTATGTTTCAGGTTC
AGGGGGAGGTGTGGGAGGTTTTTTAAAGCAAGTAAAACCTCTACAAATGTGGTATGGCTGATTATGATCC
TCTAGTACTTCTCGACAAGCTTTTAGCTGTTCTTCACAGGCTCAGTACTTGTCCCTGAGGTAGTTTCTTT
TCGAGAAGTTTTGGATGGAGGTGGCTCTTCGACTACAACACCACTTTGTCGCTGACGTCGCCGTTTCTTA
CTCCACAACTCATGGCAATCCTGCCAGTGGGGGAGGTCTGGAGGAGCCATTTTGCTGAGTTCGACATCTT
TAAGGAAGTCGCTCTGTAGGGTCTGTTCAGCTGTGCACCGCTTACTAGGATCTAGTGTCAGCATGTGGTC
CAATAAATCAAGTGCTGCAGAAGGAATGAAAGAGAATTCTTCTCGTAGACGCCTTCGATATTGCTTCTTC
GGTTTCATGGTGTTGAAGTAGGGCAGTTTGATAACATCAGGCCACACAGCTGGACAAGGGCTACCACAAA
GTCGGCTGATCAGTTCTAGCTGAGCCAGTTCCAGATTGGCTTGAAAAATAGGCTTCTTTGTGAATAGTTC
CCCAAGAATACATCCACAGCTCCAAACATCTATGGCTGGTGTGTAACGTTCCTCTCCTAGCAGTAGTTCT
GGAGGTCGGTACCACAAAGTAATGACTTTGTTTGTGTAAGGGCGACTCTCTTCAGAGTTATAGAGCCGAG
CAAGTCCAAAATCTGCTAGTTTGATTTGCCCACTGTTATTCAGCAAAATGTTAGAACACTTAATATCCCG
ATGCAGGAAATTCTTTTTGTGACAGTATTCCAATCCTTCCATTAGCTGTTTCATGAACGACTTGATATGG
TCCTCAGAAAAGTGCACCAAACCAGATTCTAGCAGTCCCATTAAGTCATGGTCCATATACTCAAATACAA
GGTAAAAGGCACCTTTGTCCTTCTTGAAATCCAGTGCATCTTGTTTATCTGTGACAATTTCCTTCATGTT
AACAACACTTCGGTGGATTAACTGACGAAGGATTTTGATTTCACGAATGGCTGTGATTGGGAAGCCCTCT
TTCTCATTGTCTAGTCTCACCTTCTTCAGAGCCACTAGTTCTCCTGTGTCTTTGTCCTTGGCTTTATATA
CTTGGCCATAGGTTCCTTCTCCAATAATCCCAATAATGTCAAACTTGTCCACACAGCGTTTCCCCCAGTC
GCTTTCTGTTTGTCTTCTTTCTCCATAACGAGGACAACAAATTTTTGGTCTCTTTTTATATGGTTGCTGA
GGTGGTGTGATTGCCTTTGGTTCTGGAGAGTCTGGGGGAGACAGATCTCCACCAGGGAGCTCTGGAGGGA
GAGGAAGGTCTGTGAGTAAGTGACGTGTCCTCTGTTCCTTCTCTTTCTTCACAGGTTTTGAAGGAAGAGT
TTCTTTTGGACTATCCATGTCATCATCTCCAGGTAATAAGGGTGGGAGGGGCAAAGGAGGCAACGTTGAA
GTTTTCAGGTGTGGAATAGCAGCTGTTACAGATACTTGAGTCTTCACAGAAACCTGTACAGGGGGCTGAG
AATTTGCCTGAGAGGACACAGCAGATGTCTTTGAGTGAGTAGAAGGGGGCAAAGTTGAAGTACTGGAAGC
AGGAACCTGACTAAATGCTGGCTGAGAAGGAGGCAGAGGTGGTTGCTGTGGAAGAGCTGGTATTGGAGGC
AAAGGTGGCAAAGGGGGTGTCTGAGGTGGAGGGGTAGTAGTTGGTAGAGGGGGTGGGGGAGAAGCAATTG
TGGGAAGAGGTGGAGGGGTCTCCTTTTCTGATGTTTCTGTCTCCTTTGGAGTAACAATCTCCTCTTTCAG
TGCTATGGGTTTAGAGTCTCTTGTTCCCTGTGCTTTCAAATCTTTAACAAGATGCTTCTCGGAGTTCTCA
TCCAACTTTACTTTCCCTGTATCTGAAGAATTTTTTACCTCTGTGTTTAGATGTGTTACATTCACCAGTT
CAGTATCTGGGGCAGATTTTTCCAATTTTACACTTCTGGGTAACTTTTTAGACTCCAAACCTGAATCCTT
AGCCTCTACTGAACTGTTCTCTTTTCTAGGCAAAAATACAGGTGAACCCTTGGACTCCTTTCCATCCATC
TTTGCTGCAGCAGCAGCAGCTGCTCTTTCCTTCTTTTTCCTACTGAGTTCAGCTCCCAGACTGGAATTAA
GTGGAAGCCTGACAGGTGAGATACTGGAATGACGACTGCGTGAACTGGATCTCTTCTTTTTACTATGAGA
AGATGAATGTCTTGAATATGCAGGACTTCTACTTCTGGACTTCATGGATTTCCTACTGGGGAGTGGACTC
CGACTCAGAGACCGCTTGCTCAGGAAAGGGCTGCTGGACCGCCTTCGACCATAGGGACTGGGCGATCGCC
CGCTGTAAGAGCCACTTCTTTCGTAGCTGGACGACCGTCTCCTGCTATAGGGACTGACAGATCTCTGTCG
CCTACTGTAGGGGCTCGGTGACCGGGTGCTGGACTGGTAGGCCGAAGGCTCCTTGTAAGGGGGACTGACC
GACTGCCTTCTCGAGGTACTTCCAGGACTTTTCTTGTAGGAGTCATAATTGCTCGAGGTATGAGATCGTG
AGGGACTAAGGTCATAATCTTGGCCATAAGAAGCTCCCGAGGGGCTATCATCTTGTTTGGAGCTGTCAGA
CCACTTCCTGTGGGGGCTCCTGGATCTCCGTTTTGGGCTGTCCACTGTTTTGTAACTTTTGGGTGTTTCC
CTTTTTCGATGACTTTTACTCCGGTCTTTGTGCCCAGACTTCAGCTCCCGTTCTTTCCTGGTCTTCTCCT
TGTGGAGCTTGGATGACCTGGATTCCTTGCTGCTGCTTTTGGCTACCTGCGCCTTCCCATAGTCATCAGT
CTCCTCATTCGAACGCTTTGAACTTCCCGATATCCGGTCCTTCATCGATCCCGACTTGCTGGAGACTTCT
TGGCTTTTTTCTTTTTCGGTCTGTTTAGCTTTTAGTAAGTCCCGGGAACGCCTGTGCTGGTGGTGACGAT
GTTTGTGCAGGCGGTCGCTCCGATCTGATCCACGACGTTCGTCGTTCTCCCTTCGGTCTAGTTTGAAGGC
CATGTCATCGGAGAAGGTGTCGGAATCAGAGCTGATATCATCATACTCCACCAAAGGTTTGATAACTGTG
CCCAGGGATGCTGCTTCGGGGGTCACCAACCCCATGTCTTTGGAGTGTTTGGACTTATGCCGCTTGTGCT
TCGATACCAAGCGGTGACGCTCTCTGCTGTTAGAGCTGCCGCCTCCCGATGACGGCTGCAAAGTTCCAGA
AGCTCCTCCACTCCCGTCCTTCTTGCCCCCATGTCTCTCTGAATTGGGCATGGGTCCCTGAAAGAGGACT
TCAAGATCGAGCTTGTCATCGTCGTCCTTGTAGTCCATGGATCCGCGCCCGATGGTGGGACGGTATGAAT
AATCCGGAATATTTATAGGTTTTTTTATTACAAAACTGTTACGAAAACAGTAAAATACTTATTTATTTGC
GAGATGGTTATCATTTTAATTATCTCCATGATCTATTAATATTCCGGAGTAGGTCGCGAATCGATACTAG
TAAAACCAGATAACTTCGTATAATGTATGCTATACGAAGTTATGGTACCGCGGCCGCGTAGAGGATCTGT
TGATCAGCAGTTCAACCTGTTGATAGTACAAACAAAGCTGTAGCCAACCACTAGAACTATAGCTAGAGTC
CTGGGCGAACAAACGATGCTCGCCTTCCAGAAAACCGAGGATGCGAACCACTTCATCCGGGGTCAGCACC
ACCGGCAAGCGCCGCGACGGCCGAGGTCTACCGATCTCCTGAAGCAAGGGCAGATCCGTGCACAGCACCT
TGCCGTAGAAGAACAGCAAGGCCGCCAATGCCTGACGATGCGTGGAGACCGAAACCTTGCGCTCGTTCGC
CAGCCAGGACAGAAATGCCTCGACTTCGCTGCTGCCCAAGGTTGCCGGGTGACGCACACCGTGGAAACGG
ATGAAGGCACAAACCCAGTTGACATAAGCCTGTTCGGTTCGTAAACTGTAATGCAAGTAGCGTATGCGCT
CACGCAACTGGTCCAGAACCTTGACCGAACGCAGCGGTGGTAACGGCGCAGTGGCGGTTTTCATGGCTTG
TTATGACTGTTTTTTTGTACAGTCTATGCCTCGGGCATCCAAGCAGCAAGCGCGTTACGCCGTGGGTCGA
TGTTTGATGTTATGGAGCAGCAACGATGTTACGCAGCAGCAACGATGTTACGCAGCAGGGCAGTCGCCCT
AAAACAAAGTTAGGTGGCTCAAGTATGGGCATCATTCGCACATGTAGGCTCGGCCCTGACCAAGTCAAAT
CCATGCGGGCTGCTCTTGATCTTTTCGGTCGTGAGTTCGGAGACGTAGCCACCTACTCCCAACATCAGCC
GGACTCCGATTACCTCGGGAACTTGCTCCGTAGTAAGACATTCATCGCGCTTGCTGCCTTCGACCAAGAA
GCGGTTGTTGGCGCTCTCGCGGCTTACGTTCTGCCCAAGTTTGAGCAGCCGCGTAGTGAGATCTATATCT
ATGATCTCGCAGTCTCCGGCGAGCACCGGAGGCAGGGCATTGCCACCGCGCTCATCAATCTCCTCAAGCA
TGAGGCCAACGCGCTTGGTGCTTATGTGATCTACGTGCAAGCAGATTACGGTGACGATCCCGCAGTGGCT
CTCTATACAAAGTTGGGCATACGGGAAGAAGTGATGCACTTTGATATCGACCCAAGTACCGCCACCTAAC
AATTCGTTCAAGCCGAGATCGGCTTCCCGGCCGCGGAGTTGTTCGGTAAATTGTCACAACGCCGCGAATA
TAGTCTTTACCATGCCCTTGGCCACGCCCCTCTTTAATACGACGGGCAATTTGCACTTCAGAAAATGAAG
AGTTTGCTTTAGCCATAACAAAAGTCCAGTATGCTTTTTCACAGCATAACTGGACTGATTTCAGTTTACA
ACTATTCTGTCTAGTTTAAGACTTTATTGTCATAGTTTAGATCTATTTTGTTCAGTTTAAGACTTTATTG
TCCGCCCACACCCGCTTACGCAGGGCATCCATTTATTACTCAACCGTAACCGATT
Features (pLannotate 1.2.2; 20 found; start..end, strand, type, name):
     23..74      +  misc_feature   bom (fragment): basis of mobility region from pBR322
    260..848     -  rep_origin     ori: high-copy-number ColE1/pMB1/pBR322/pUC origin of replication
   1019..1879    -  CDS            AmpR: β-lactamase; bla; confers resistance to ampicillin, carbenicillin, and related antibiotics
   1880..1984    -  promoter       AmpR promoter: bla
   2010..2464    -  rep_origin     f1 ori (sequence partly withheld): f1 bacteriophage origin of replication; arrow indicates direction of (+) strand synthesis
   2469..2485    -  CDS            lacZα (fragment): LacZα fragment of β-galactosidase; lacZ fragment
   2648..2813    +  mobile_element Tn7L: mini-Tn7 element (left end of the Tn7 transposon) Tn7
   2845..2894    -  CDS            SET1 (fragment): solubility-enhancement tag derived from T7 phage gene 10B
   2923..3057    -  polyA_signal   SV40 poly(A) signal: SV40 polyadenylation signal
   3080..3163    -  CDS            large T antigen (fragment): large T antigen from SV40 (simian virus 40)
   3190..6435    -  CDS            CDK12 (fragment): CDK12_HUMAN - Also known as CRK7, CRKRS, KIAA0904. Experimental evidence at protein level: Swiss-Prot protein existence level 1. Cyclin-dependent kinase that phosphorylates the C-terminal domain (CTD) of the large subunit of RNA polymerase II (POLR2A), thereby acting as a key regulator of transcription elongation. Regulates the expression of genes involved in DNA repair and is required for the maintenance of genomic stability. Preferentially phosphorylates 'Ser-5' in CTD repeats that are already phosphorylated at 'Ser-7', but can also phosphorylate 'Ser-2'. Required for RNA splicing, possibly
   6436..6459    -  CDS            HRV 3C site: recognition and cleavage site for human rhinovirus 3C and PreScission proteases
   6466..6486    -  CDS            FLAG (fragment): FLAG® epitope tag, followed by an enterokinase cleavage site
   6535..6626    -  promoter       polyhedrin promoter: polh from Autographa californica; promoter for the baculovirus polyhedrin gene
   6674..6707    -  protein_bind   loxP: Cre-mediated recombination occurs in the 8-bp core sequence (GCATACAT). Cre recombinase
   6736..6763    +  rep_origin     R6K γ ori (fragment): γ replication origin from E. coli plasmid R6K; requires the R6K initiator protein pi for replication
   6763..7125    +  CDS            YPR2_ECOLX (fragment): Protein predicted: Swiss-Prot protein existence level 4. From Escherichia coli.
   7103..7131    +  promoter       Pc promoter: intI1 (promoter lies within the coding sequence); class 1 integron promoter
   7320..7853    +  CDS            GmR: gentamycin acetyltransferase; aacC1; confers resistance to gentamycin
   7920..8144    +  mobile_element Tn7R: mini-Tn7 element (right end of the Tn7 transposon) Tn7
