[The description below was written by a language model from this plasmid's Addgene catalogue record and pLannotate feature annotations shown in this document.]
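Description:
pLIB-FLAG(N)-CDK12deltaCTD(1-1082) is a baculovirus transfer plasmid built on the pLIB backbone for producing a truncated human CDK12 protein in insect cells. In E. coli it replicates from a high-copy ColE1/pUC-type origin and is selected with ampicillin through the β-lactamase gene; an f1 phage origin is also annotated. The expression cassette lies between the Tn7L and Tn7R mini-Tn7 ends together with a gentamicin acetyltransferase gene driven by the Pc integron promoter. This arrangement allows Tn7-mediated transposition of the cassette and gentamicin marker into a baculoviral genome (bacmid), from which recombinant virus can be generated. A loxP site sits just upstream of the cassette and could support Cre-mediated fusion with other plasmids, although the record does not describe such a use. Short annotated fragments of an R6K γ origin, lacZα, SV40 large T antigen and a T7 gene 10B-derived tag appear to be backbone remnants or partial matches rather than functional parts.

The payload is driven by the polyhedrin promoter from Autographa californica nucleopolyhedrovirus, a very strong late-phase baculoviral promoter, and terminated by an SV40 polyadenylation signal. The open reading frame encodes an N-terminal FLAG epitope followed by an HRV 3C (PreScission) protease cleavage site and then residues 1–1082 of CDK12, a version lacking the C-terminal region of the protein, as the name indicates. The insert was introduced by Gibson assembly. The FLAG tag permits affinity capture and detection, and the 3C site allows the tag to be removed afterwards. CDK12 is a cyclin-dependent kinase that phosphorylates the C-terminal domain of RNA polymerase II and regulates transcript elongation. The construct's stated purpose is protein expression in insect cells, in connection with work on PAF1C-mediated activation of CDK12/13 kinase activity.
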