Addgene plasmid #231735: pLIB-FLAG(N)-CDK12deltaCTD(1-1082)
Purpose: Protein expression in insect cells
Depositing lab: Jesper Svejstrup. Depositing organization: University of Copenhagen. Publication: PAF1C-mediated activation of CDK12/13 kinase activity is critical for CTD phosphorylation and transcript elongation. Lopez Martinez D, Todorovski I, Noe Gonzalez M, Rusimbi C, Blears D, Khallou N, Han Z, Dirac-Svejstrup AB, Svejstrup JQ. Mol Cell. 2025 May 15;85(10):1952-1967.e8. doi: 10.1016/j.molcel.2025.04.012. Epub 2025 May 1. PubMed 40315851.
Backbone
  Vector backbone: pLIB
  Vector type: Insect Expression
Growth in bacteria
  Bacterial resistance: Ampicillin, 100 μg/mL
  Growth temperature: 37°C
  Growth strain: DH5alpha
  Copy number: High Copy
Gene/Insert
  Gene/Insert name: CDK12
  Species: H. sapiens (human)
  Mutation: CDK12(1-1082)
  Entrez Gene: CDK12 (a.k.a. CRK7, CRKR, CRKRS)
  Tag / fusion protein: Flag-3C (N terminal on insert)
  Cloning method: Gibson Cloning
Terms and licenses: Academic/Nonprofit Terms; Industry Terms: Not Available to Industry
Depositor comments: Please visit https://doi.org/10.1101/2024.10.14.618141 for bioRxiv preprint.
How to cite: pLIB-FLAG(N)-CDK12deltaCTD(1-1082) was a gift from Jesper Svejstrup (Addgene plasmid # 231735 ; http://n2t.net/addgene:231735 ; RRID:Addgene_231735)
